Addgene plasmid #19318: Flag pLJM1 RagD 121L
Depositing lab: David Sabatini. Depositing organization: Whitehead Institute for Biomedical Research. Publication: The Rag GTPases bind raptor and mediate amino acid signaling to mTORC1. Sancak Y, Peterson TR, Shaul YD, Lindquist RA, Thoreen CC, Bar-Peled L, Sabatini DM. Science. 2008 Jun 13. 320(5882):1496-501. 10.1126/science.1157535 PubMed 18497260.
Backbone
  Vector backbone: pLJM1
  Backbone size w/o insert (bp): 7400
  Vector type: Mammalian Expression, Lentiviral
  Selectable markers: Puromycin
Growth in bacteria
  Bacterial resistance: Ampicillin, 100 μg/mL
  Growth temperature: 37°C
  Growth strain: Stbl3
  Growth instructions: Grow in Exel10Gold or Stbl2 cells
  Copy number: High Copy
Gene/Insert
  Gene/Insert name: Ras-related GTP binding D (alt name: RRAGD)
  Species: H. sapiens (human)
  Insert size (bp): 1200
  Mutation: Q121L
  Entrez Gene: RRAGD (a.k.a. RAGD, bA11D8.2.1)
  Tag / fusion protein: Flag (N terminal on insert)
  Cloning method: Restriction Enzyme; 5′ cloning site SalI (not destroyed); 3′ cloning site EcoRV (not destroyed)
  Sequencing primers: 5′ CMV-F
Terms and licenses: Academic/Nonprofit Terms; Industry Terms: Not Available to Industry
Depositor comments: pLJM1 is based on pLKO.1. pLJM1 was cut with AgeI and EcoRI and a Flag tag was cloned in. The cDNA was cloned into Flag-pLJM1 with SalI and EcoRV. The sequence across the MCS includes AgeI-Flag-SalI-gene-EcoRV-EcoRI
How to cite: Flag pLJM1 RagD 121L was a gift from David Sabatini (Addgene plasmid # 19318 ; http://n2t.net/addgene:19318 ; RRID:Addgene_19318)
