[The description below was written by a language model from this plasmid's Addgene catalogue record.]
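Description:
Flag pLJM1 RagD 121L is a lentiviral mammalian expression plasmid carrying the human Ras-related GTP binding D gene (RRAGD, RagD) with a Q121L point mutation. The backbone is pLJM1, a roughly 7.4 kb vector that the depositor notes is derived from pLKO.1. It is maintained in bacteria as a high-copy plasmid under ampicillin selection, and recombination-deficient strains are recommended, as is usual for lentiviral vectors with repeated LTR sequences. Transduced or transfected mammalian cells can be selected with puromycin.

The insert is about 1.2 kb and is fused at its N terminus to a Flag epitope tag. According to the depositor, the Flag tag was first introduced between the AgeI and EcoRI sites of pLJM1, and the cDNA was then cloned into the resulting Flag-pLJM1 using SalI and EcoRV, both of which remain intact; the arrangement across the cloning region is AgeI-Flag-SalI-gene-EcoRV-EcoRI. The record does not explicitly name the promoter driving the insert, although a CMV forward primer is listed for sequencing, which suggests that a CMV promoter lies upstream. No feature table is provided, so other elements of the vector are not documented here.

The record does not describe the functional consequence of Q121L. The associated publication concerns Rag GTPase binding to raptor and amino acid signalling to mTORC1, so the construct is suited to stable, virus-mediated expression of Flag-tagged mutant RagD in mammalian cells, with the tag allowing detection or immunoprecipitation in studies of that pathway.
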