>Addgene plasmid #19318 | Flag pLJM1 RagD 121L | depositor partial sequence | sequence record 8980 | Author sequence
TGTACGGTGGGAGGTCTATATAAGCAGAGCTGGTTTAGTGAACCGTCAGATCCGCTAGCGCTACCGGTAT
GGACTACAAGGATGACGATGACAAGGGTGGTGGTGGTGGTGCGTCGACGATGAGCCAGGTGCTGGGGAAG
CCGCAGCCGCAGGACGAGGACGACGCGGAGGAGGAGGAGGAGGAGGATGAGCTGGTGGGGCTAGCGGACT
ACGGAGACGGGCCCGACTCCTCCGACGCCGATCCGGACAGCGGCACAGAGGAGGGAGTTCTGGACTTCAG
TGACCCCTTCAGCACTGAAGTGAAGCCGAGAATCCTGCTCATGGGCCTGAGGAGAAGCGGCAAGTCGTCT
ATTCAGAAAGTTGTCTTTCACAAAATGTCTCCCAACGAAACTCTGTTCTTGGAGAGCACTAATAAGATAT
GCCGGGAAGATGTTTCCAACAGCTCCTTTGTCAATTTTCAGATTTGGGACTTCCCAGGACTGATTGACTT
TTTTGACCCTACATTTGACTATGAGATGATCTTCCGGGGAACAGGAGCACTGATATTTGTCATTGACTCA
CAGGATGATTACATGGAAGCCCTGGCCAGGCTCCACCTCACGGTGACCAGGGCCTACAAAGTGAATACTG
ACATCAACTTCGAGGTGTTTATTCATAAAGTGGATGGTCTGTCAGATGACCACAAAATTGAAACCCAAAG
AGATATTCACCAGAGGGCAAACGATGACCTTGCAGATGCTGGATTAGAAAAAATTCACCTCAGCTTTTAT
CTGACAAGCATATATGATCATTCAATATTTGAAGCTTTTAGCAAAGTTGTTCAGAACTGATTCCACAACT
CCCAACTCTGGAGAATTTGCTGAACATCTTTATCTCAATTCTGGAATTGAAAAGGCATTTCTATTTGATG
NNGNCAGTAAAATTTATATTGCAACTGATAGTACTNCGGNGGNNATGCAAACCTATGAGCTCTGCTGTGA
TATGATAGATGTGGNNTGACATCTCTNNATTTANGGTCTCAANANNNNNNCNNNNCCNATGANAGGANCN
CANCNTCATAAAGCTATANNCACNNGCTTNTTNAA
