>Addgene plasmid #19318 | Flag pLJM1 RagD 121L | addgene partial sequence | sequence record 25060 | CMV-F 5'-CGCAAATGGGCGGTAGGCGTG-3'
CNTGGGNTTTAGCGAGCTGGTTTGTGAACCGTCAGATCCGCTAGCGCTACCGGTATGGACTACAAGGATG
ACGATGACAAGGGTGGTGGTGGTGGTGCGTCGACGATGAGCCAGGTGCTGGGGAAGCCGCAGCCGCAGGA
CGAGGACGACGCGGAGGAGGAGGAGGAGGAGGATGAGCTGGTGGGGCTAGCGGACTACGGAGACGGGCCC
GACTCCTCCGACGCCGATCCGGACAGCGGCACAGAGGAGGGAGTTCTGGACTTCAGTGACCCCTTCAGCA
CTGAAGTGAAGCCGAGAATCCTGCTCATGGGCCTGAGGAGAAGCGGCAAGTCGTCTATTCAGAAAGTTGT
CTTTCACAAAATGTCTCCCAACGAAACTCTGTTCTTGGAGAGCACTAATAAGATATGCCGGGAAGATGTT
TCCAACAGCTCCTTTGTCAATTTTCAGATTTGGGACTTCCCAGGACTGATTGACTTTTTTGACCCTACAT
TTGACTATGAGATGATCTTCCGGGGAACAGGAGCACTGATATTTGTCATTGACTCACAGGATGATTACAT
GGAAGCCCTGGCCAGGCTCCACCTCACGGTGACCAGGGCCTACAAAGTGAATACTGACATCAACTTCGAG
GTGTTTATTCATAAAGTGGATGGTCTGTCAGATGACCACAAAATTGAAACCCAAAGAGATATTCACCAGA
GGGCAACGATGACCTTGCAGATGCTGGATTAGAAAAAATTCANCCTCAGCTTTTATCTGACANGCATATA
TGATCATTCAATATTTGAAGCTTTNAGCAAAGTTGTNCANAAACTGATC
